Addgene plasmid #81333: pDONR223_CPXCR1_p.A56S
Purpose: Gateway Donor vector containing CPXCR1 , part of the Target Accelerator Plasmid Collection.
Depositing lab: Jesse Boehm & William Hahn & David Root. Depositing organization: Broad Institute. Publication: Systematic Functional Interrogation of Rare Cancer Variants Identifies Oncogenic Alleles. Kim E, Ilic N, Shrestha Y, Zou L, Kamburov A, Zhu C, Yang X, Lubonja R, Tran N, Nguyen C, Lawrence MS, Piccioni F, Bagul M, Doench JG, Chouinard CR, Wu X, Hogstrom L, Natoli T, Tamayo P, Horn H, Corsello SM, Lage K, Root DE, Subramanian A, Golub TR, Getz G, Boehm JS, Hahn WC. Cancer Discov. 2016 Jul;6(7):714-26. doi: 10.1158/2159-8290.CD-16-0160. Epub 2016 May 4. PubMed 27147599.
Backbone
  Vector backbone: pDONR223
  Backbone manufacturer: Invitrogen
  Backbone size w/o insert (bp): 2790
  Vector type: Gateway Entry vector
Growth in bacteria
  Bacterial resistance: Spectinomycin, 50 μg/mL
  Growth temperature: 37°C
  Growth strain: DH5alpha
  Copy number: High Copy
Gene/Insert
  Gene/Insert name: CPXCR1
  Species: H. sapiens (human)
  Mutation: A56S
  GenBank ID: NM_033048.5
  Entrez Gene: CPXCR1 (a.k.a. CT77)
  Promoter: None
  Cloning method: Gateway Cloning
  Sequencing primers: 5′ M13pUC-fwd; 3′ M13-Rev
Terms and licenses: Academic/Nonprofit Terms; Industry Terms: Not Available to Industry
Depositor comments: Open state: NO stop codon immediately follows insert
How to cite: pDONR223_CPXCR1_p.A56S was a gift from Jesse Boehm & William Hahn & David Root (Addgene plasmid # 81333 ; http://n2t.net/addgene:81333 ; RRID:Addgene_81333)
