[The description below was written by a language model from this plasmid's Addgene catalogue record and pLannotate feature annotations shown in this document.]
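Description:
pDONR223_CPXCR1_p.A56S is a Gateway entry clone built on the Invitrogen pDONR223 backbone and carrying the human CPXCR1 open reading frame (also known as CT77) with an alanine-to-serine substitution at residue 56. It belongs to the Target Accelerator Plasmid Collection, a set of wild-type and variant ORFs assembled to test the functional consequences of rare cancer-associated alleles. The sequenced plasmid is about 3.7 kb. It replicates in E. coli at high copy from a ColE1/pUC-type origin and is selected with spectinomycin through the aadA (SmR) aminoglycoside adenylyltransferase gene. Upstream of that gene lie fragments of a class 1 integron Pc promoter and of a gentamicin resistance gene. Short lacZα and lacI fragments are also annotated, along with rrnB T1 and T2 terminators, which help insulate the cloning region from read-through transcription.

The roughly 900 bp CPXCR1 coding sequence is flanked by two attL recombination sites. The automated annotation labels these attL3 and attL2, so the upstream site may be an attL1-type site that was assigned to a related variant. These sites allow the ORF to be moved by an LR Clonase reaction into any compatible destination vector. The record lists no promoter for the insert, so the plasmid is a shuttle and archival clone, not an expression construct. The only nearby promoter is a T7 promoter beyond the downstream attL site, oriented back toward the insert on the opposite strand. The ORF is in the "open" configuration, with no stop codon immediately after the coding sequence, so it can be fused in frame to C-terminal tags or reporters supplied by the destination vector. Typical use is transfer of the A56S variant into expression vectors to compare its function with other CPXCR1 alleles.
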