Features (pLannotate 1.2.2; 12 found; start..end, strand, type, name):
     38..74      -  CDS            lacZα (fragment): LacZα fragment of β-galactosidase; lacZ fragment
     91..186     +  protein_bind   attL3: mutant version of attL; recombination site for the Gateway® LR reaction LR Clonase™
    192..1094    +  CDS            CPXCR1: CPXCR_HUMAN - Experimental evidence at transcript level: Swiss-Prot protein existence level 2. From Homo sapiens (Human).
   1096..1195    -  protein_bind   attL2: mutant version of attL; recombination site for the Gateway® LR reaction LR Clonase™
   1213..1231    -  promoter       T7 promoter: promoter for bacteriophage T7 RNA polymerase
   1421..1444    +  promoter       Pc promoter (fragment): intI1 (promoter lies within the coding sequence); class 1 integron promoter
   1620..1676    +  CDS            GmR (fragment): gentamycin acetyltransferase; aacC1; confers resistance to gentamycin
   1683..2474    +  CDS            SmR: aminoglycoside adenylyltransferase (Murphy, 1985); aadA; confers resistance to spectinomycin and streptomycin
   2567..3155    +  rep_origin     ori: high-copy-number ColE1/pMB1/pBR322/pUC origin of replication
   3338..3430    +  CDS            lacI (fragment): lac repressor; lacI; The lac repressor binds to the lac operator to inhibit transcription in E. coli. This inhibition can be relieved by adding lactose or isopropyl-β-D-thiogalactopyranoside (IPTG).
   3485..3512    -  terminator     rrnB T2 terminator: transcription terminator T2 from the E. coli rrnB gene
   3644..3687    +  terminator     rrnB T1 terminator: Escherichia coli rrnB; transcription terminator T1 from the E. coli rrnB gene
>Addgene plasmid #81333 | pDONR223_CPXCR1_p.A56S | addgene full sequence | sequence record 168498 | Addgene NGS Result
GGCAGTTCCCTACTCTCGCGTTAACGCTAGCATGGATGTTTTCCCAGTCACGACGTTGTAAAACGACGGC
CAGTCTTAAGCTCGGGCCCCAAATAATGATTTTATTTTGACTGATAGTGACCTGTTCGTTGCAACAAATT
GATGAGCAATGCTTTTTTATAATGCCAACTTTGTACAAAAAAGTTGGCACCATGAGTTCTCCTACTAAAG
AAGGAAGTGATACAGCTGGAAATGCTCACAAAAATTCTGAAAATGAGCCTCCTAATGACTGTAGTACAGA
CATAGAGTCTCCATCTGCTGATCCCAATATGATCTATCAGGTAGAAACCAACCCAATAAACAGGGAGCCA
GGCACATCAACCTCCCAGGAAGATGTTGTTCCTCAAGCAGCAGAAAACAGCGAGCTCGAAACAGAGATCC
AAAAAGATCAACGAGAAGAAGATCTAAAAGAAGAGCTTCTTCTACTTCAGACCCCCATTCCCAGAAAATT
GGTCTCTCACAAGCCCTTAAATGATAGATCAAGATCCCACTCAGGGAAAGTTGAGATGAAAGCAAACAAT
TTCCCCATAAATCACAAAACTCGTTTTCGACTTTCAACTTCATGGAGAGTCCCATTTATTAACAGTCATG
AGATAAGAAGTATGATTCTCCATCTGCTATGTGATAGATATTTCTCTCAGGCTGCAGGGTGTCAGAATAC
CATGTGGGTAAAGCGAAAATATATAGCATGTCTTTACCATCCAAATAGTTTCACCCATCACGAGAGAGCC
ATAACATTTAGAAGGCCTTCGAGGGTGCACTACTACCGTCCCCTCACTGAGAGAATGACATCAGGAAAAT
TTTGCAAATCAACTGACACTAAAGGGAAATGTAGATTCCGTGCTATTGTGAGGTCTGTGCTCTTTGTGTC
ACAGATACAAATTGAAAGTATTTTTAATATAAAAGGTTTTGTGGATATATTGACATATATCCATACCATG
AATGTTATGATCACAAACACCAATAATGGTTGGAAATACTTTTGTCCCATCTGTGGAAGGCTTTTTAACA
CTTACTCTGAATTAAGACAACATTCATGCAGCTCTTCTGGGAATTACCCAACTTTCTTGTACAAAGTTGG
CATTATAAGAAAGCATTGCTTATCAATTTGTTGCAACGAACAGGTCACTATCAGTCAAAATAAAATCATT
ATTTGCCATCCAGCTGATATCCCCTATAGTGAGTCGTATTACATGGTCATAGCTGTTTCCTGGCAGCTCT
GGCCCGTGTCTCAAAATCTCTGATGTTACATTGCACAAGATAAAAATATATCATCATGCCTCCTCTAGAC
CAGCCAGGACAGAAATGCCTCGACTTCGCTGCTACCCAAGGTTGCCGGGTGACGCACACCGTGGAAACGG
ATGAAGGCACGAACCCAGTGGACATAAGCCTGTTCGGTTCGTAAGCTGTAATGCAAGTAGCGTATGCGCT
CACGCAACTGGTCCAGAACCTTGACCGAACGCAGCGGTGGTAACGGCGCAGTGGCGGTTTTCATGGCTTG
TTATGACTGTTTTTTTGGGGTACAGTCTATGCCTCGGGCATCCAAGCAGCAAGCGCGTTACGCCGTGGGT
CGATGTTTGATGTTATGGAGCAGCAACGATGTTACGCAGCAGGGCAGTCGCCCTAAAACAAAGTTAAACA
TTATGAGGGAAGCGGTGATCGCCGAAGTATCGACTCAACTATCAGAGGTAGTTGGCGTCATCGAGCGCCA
TCTCGAACCGACGTTGCTGGCCGTACATTTGTACGGCTCCGCAGTGGATGGCGGCCTGAAGCCACACAGT
GATATTGATTTGCTGGTTACGGTGACCGTAAGGCTTGATGAAACAACGCGGCGAGCTTTGATCAACGACC
TTTTGGAAACTTCGGCTTCCCCTGGAGAGAGCGAGATTCTCCGCGCTGTAGAAGTCACCATTGTTGTGCA
CGACGACATCATTCCGTGGCGTTATCCAGCTAAGCGCGAACTGCAATTTGGAGAATGGCAGCGCAATGAC
ATTCTTGCAGGTATCTTCGAGCCAGCCACGATCGACATTGATCTGGCTATCTTGCTGACAAAAGCAAGAG
AACATAGCGTTGCCTTGGTAGGTCCAGCGGCGGAGGAACTCTTTGATCCGGTTCCTGAACAGGATCTATT
TGAGGCGCTAAATGAAACCTTAACGCTATGGAACTCGCCGCCCGACTGGGCTGGCGATGAGCGAAATGTA
GTGCTTACGTTGTCCCGCATTTGGTACAGCGCAGTAACCGGCAAAATCGCGCCGAAGGATGTCGCTGCCG
ACTGGGCAATGGAGCGCCTGCCGGCCCAGTATCAGCCCGTCATACTTGAAGCTAGACAGGCTTATCTTGG
ACAAGAAGAAGATCGCTTGGCCTCGCGCGCAGATCAGTTGGAAGAATTTGTCCACTACGTGAAAGGCGAG
ATCACCAAGGTAGTCGGCAAATAACCCTCGAGCCACCCATGACCAAAATCCCTTAACGTGAGTTACGCGT
CGTTCCACTGAGCGTCAGACCCCGTAGAAAAGATCAAAGGATCTTCTTGAGATCCTTTTTTTCTGCGCGT
AATCTGCTGCTTGCAAACAAAAAAACCACCGCTACCAGCGGTGGTTTGTTTGCCGGATCAAGAGCTACCA
ACTCTTTTTCCGAAGGTAACTGGCTTCAGCAGAGCGCAGATACCAAATACTGTTCTTCTAGTGTAGCCGT
AGTTAGGCCACCACTTCAAGAACTCTGTAGCACCGCCTACATACCTCGCTCTGCTAATCCTGTTACCAGT
GGCTGCTGCCAGTGGCGATAAGTCGTGTCTTACCGGGTTGGACTCAAGACGATAGTTACCGGATAAGGCG
CAGCGGTCGGGCTGAACGGGGGGTTCGTGCACACAGCCCAGCTTGGAGCGAACGACCTACACCGAACTGA
GATACCTACAGCGTGAGCTATGAGAAAGCGCCACGCTTCCCGAAGGGAGAAAGGCGGACAGGTATCCGGT
AAGCGGCAGGGTCGGAACAGGAGAGCGCACGAGGGAGCTTCCAGGGGGAAACGCCTGGTATCTTTATAGT
CCTGTCGGGTTTCGCCACCTCTGACTTGAGCGTCGATTTTTGTGATGCTCGTCAGGGGGGCGGAGCCTAT
GGAAAAACGCCAGCAACGCGGCCTTTTTACGGTTCCTGGCCTTTTGCTGGCCTTTTGCTCACATGTTCTT
TCCTGCGTTATCCCCTGATTCTGTGGATAACCGTATTACCGCCTTTGAGTGAGCTGATACCGCTCGCCGC
AGCCGAACGACCGAGCGCAGCGAGTCAGTGAGCGAGGAAGCGGAAGAGCGCCCAATACGCAAACCGCCTC
TCCCCGCGCGTTGGCCGATTCATTAATGCAGCTGGCACGACAGGTTTCCCGACTGGAAAGCGGGCAGTGA
GCGCAACGCAATTAATACGCGTACCGCTAGCCAGGAAGAGTTTGTAGAAACGCAAAAAGGCCATCCGTCA
GGATGGCCTTCTGCTTAGTTTGATGCCTGGCAGTTTATGGCGGGCGTCCTGCCCGCCACCCTCCGGGCCG
TTGCTTCACAACGTTCAAATCCGCTCCCGGCGGATTTGTCCTACTCAGGAGAGCGTTCACCGACAAACAA
CAGATAAAACGAAAGGCCCAGTCTTCCGACTGAGCCTTTCGTTTTATTTGATGCCT
