>Addgene plasmid #81333 | pDONR223_CPXCR1_p.A56S | depositor partial sequence | sequence record 154652 | Insert sequence
ATGAGTTCTCCTACTAAAGAAGGAAGTGATACAGCTGGAAATGCTCACAAAAATTCTGAAAATGAGCCTC
CTAATGACTGTAGTACAGACATAGAGTCTCCATCTGCTGATCCCAATATGATCTATCAGGTAGAAACCAA
CCCAATAAACAGGGAGCCAGGCACATCAACCTCCCAGGAAGATGTTGTTCCTCAAGCAGCAGAAAACAGC
GAGCTCGAAACAGAGATCCAAAAAGATCAACGAGAAGAAGATCTAAAAGAAGAGCTTCTTCTACTTCAGA
CCCCCATTCCCAGAAAATTGGTCTCTCACAAGCCCTTAAATGATAGATCAAGATCCCACTCAGGGAAAGT
TGAGATGAAAGCAAACAATTTCCCCATAAATCACAAAACTCGTTTTCGACTTTCAACTTCATGGAGAGTC
CCATTTATTAACAGTCATGAGATAAGAAGTATGATTCTCCATCTGCTATGTGATAGATATTTCTCTCAGG
CTGCAGGGTGTCAGAATACCATGTGGGTAAAGCGAAAATATATAGCATGTCTTTACCATCCAAATAGTTT
CACCCATCACGAGAGAGCCATAACATTTAGAAGGCCTTCGAGGGTGCACTACTACCGTCCCCTCACTGAG
AGAATGACATCAGGAAAATTTTGCAAATCAACTGACACTAAAGGGAAATGTAGATTCCGTGCTATTGTGA
GGTCTGTGCTCTTTGTGTCACAGATACAAATTGAAAGTATTTTTAATATAAAAGGTTTTGTGGATATATT
GACATATATCCATACCATGAATGTTATGATCACAAACACCAATAATGGTTGGAAATACTTTTGTCCCATC
TGTGGAAGGCTTTTTAACACTTACTCTGAATTAAGACAACATTCATGCAGCTCTTCTGGGAAT
